>Addgene plasmid #244467 | DoS2 | addgene full sequence | sequence record 491752 | Addgene NGS Result
TTGAGATCCTTTTTTTCTGCGCGTAATCTGCTGCTTGCAAACAAAAAAACCACCGCTACCAGCGGTGGTT
TGTTTGCCGGATCAAGAGCTACCAACTCTTTTTCCGAAGGTAACTGGCTTCAGCAGAGCGCAGATACCAA
ATACTGTCCTTCTAGTGTAGCCGTAGTTAGGCCACCACTTCAAGAACTCTGTAGCACCGCCTACATACCT
CGCTCTGCTAATCCTGTTACCAGTGGCTGCTGCCAGTGGCGATAAGTCGTGTCTTACCGGGTTGGACTCA
AGACGATAGTTACCGGATAAGGCGCAGCGGTCGGGCTGAACGGGGGGTTCGTGCACACAGCCCAGCTTGG
AGCGAACGACCTACACCGAACTGAGATACCTACAGCGTGAGCTATGAGAAAGCGCCACGCTTCCCGAAGG
GAGAAAGGCGGACAGGTATCCGGTAAGCGGCAGGGTCGGAACAGGAGAGCGCACGAGGGAGCTTCCAGGG
GGAAACGCCTGGTATCTTTATAGTCCTGTCGGGTTTCGCCACCTCTGACTTGAGCGTCGATTTTTGTGAT
GCTCGTCAGGGGGGCGGAGCCTATGGAAAAACGCCAGCAACGCGGCCTTTTTACGGTTCCTGGCCTTTTG
CTGGCCTTTTGCTCACATGTTCTTTCCTGCGTTATCCCCTGATTCTGTGGATAACCGTATTACCGCCTTT
GAGTGAGCTGATACCGCTCGCCGCAGCCGAACGCCCTAGGTCTAGGGCGGCGGATTTGTCCTACTCAGGA
GAGCGTTCACCGACAAACAACAGATAAAACGAAAGGCCCAGTCTTTCGACTGAGCCTTTCGTTTTATTTG
ATGCCTCTAGATTAATTAATTAAGCGGCCGCATCGATCGGGCCCTGAGGCCTGCAGGGATCCATTACCCT
GTTATCCCTATTATTTCAGGAAAGTTTCGGAGGAGATAGTGTTCGGCAGTTTGTACATCATCTGCGGGAT
CAGGTACGGTTTGATCAGGTTGTAGAAGATCAGGTAAGACATAGAATCGATGTAGATGATCGGTTTGTTT
TTGTTGATTTTTACGTAACAGTTCAGTTGGAATTTGTTACGCAGACCCTTAACCAGGTATTCTACTTCTT
CGAAAGTGAAAGACTGGGTGTTCAGTACGATCGATTTGTTGGTAGAGTTTTTGTTGTAATCCCATTTACC
ACCATCATCCATGAACCAGTATGCCAGAGACATCGGGGTCAGGTAGTTTTCAACCAGGTTGTTCGGGATG
GTTTTTTT
[354 nt withheld, positions 1269-1622]
TTTCATATGCATATAGGTACCCTCCTCTTTAGATCTTTTGAATTCTTTTCTCTATCACTGATAGGGAGTG
GTAAAATAACTCTATCAACGATAGAGTGTCAACAAAAATTAGGAATTAATGATGTCTAGATTAGATAAAA
GTAAAGTGATTAACAGCGCATTAGAGCTGCTTAATGAGGTCGGAATCGAAGGTTTAACAACCCGTAAACT
CGCCCAGAAGCTAGGTGTAGAGCAGCCTACATTGTATTGGCATGTAAAAAATAAGCGGGCTTTGCTCGAC
GCCTTAGCCATTGAGATGTTAGATAGGCACCATACTCACTTTTGCCCTTTAGAAGGGGAAAGCTGGCAAG
ATTTTTTACGTAATAACGCTAAAAGTTTTAGATGTGCTTTACTAAGTCATCGCGATGGAGCAAAAGTACA
TTTAGGTACACGGCCTACAGAAAAACAGTATGAAACTCTCGAAAATCAATTAGCCTTTTTATGCCAACAA
GGTTTTTCACTAGAGAATGCATTATATGCACTCAGCGCTGTGGGGCATTTTACTTTAGGTTGCGTATTGG
AAGATCAAGAGCATCAAGTCGCTAAAGAAGAAAGGGAAACACCTACTACTGATAGTATGCCGCCATTATT
ACGACAAGCTATCGAATTATTTGATCACCAAGGTGCAGAGCCAGCCTTCTTATTCGGCCTTGAATTGATC
ATATGCGGATTAGAAAAACAACTTAAATGTGAAAGTGGGTCTTAAGCATGCCTCGAGGTGAAGACGCAAA
AAACCCCTCAAGACCCGTTTAGAGGCCCCAAGGGGTTATGCTAGCCTCGTGATACGCCTAACGCGTGACA
GCCCCTCAAATGTCAATAGGTGCGCCCCTCATCTGTCATCACTCTGCCCCTCAAGTGTCAAGGATCGCGC
CCCTCATCTGTCAGTAGTCGCGCCCCTCAAGTGTCAATACCGCAGGGCACTTATCCCCAGGCTTGTCCAC
ATCATCTGTGGGAAACTCGCGTAAAATCAGGCGTTTTCGCCGATTTGCGAGGCTGGCCAGCTCCACGTCG
CCGGCCGAAATCGAGCCTGCCCCTCATCTGTCAACGCCGCGCCGGGTGAGTCGGCCCCTCAAGTGTCAAC
GTCCGCCCCTCATCTGTCAGACGTCGATATCTGGCGAAAATGAGACGTTGATCGTCTCTCGCCTGTCCCC
TCAGTTCAGTAATTTCCTGCATTTGCCTGTTTCCAGTCGGTAGATATTCCACAAAACAGCAGGGAAGCAG
CGCTTTTCCGCTGCATAACCCTGCTTCGGGGTCATTATAGCGATTTTTTCGGTATATCCATCCTTTTTCG
CACGATATACAGGATTTTGCCAAAGGGTTCGTGTAGACTTTCCTTGGTGTATCCAACGGCGTCAGCCGGG
CAGGATAGGTGAAGTAGGCCCACCCGCGAGCGGGTGTTCCTTCTTCACTGTCCCTTATTCGCACCTGGCG
GTGCTCAACGGGAATCCTGCTCTGCGAGGCTGGCCGGCTACCGCCGGCGTAACAGATGAGGGCAAGCGGA
TGGCTGTGAGACGTTGATCGGCACGTAAGAGGTTCCAACTTTCACCATAATGAAATAAGATCACTACCGG
GCGTATTTTTTGAGTTATCGAGATTTTCAGGAGCTAAGGAAGCTAAAATGGAGAAAAAAATCACTGGATA
TACCACCGTTGATATATCCCAATGGCATCGTAAAGAACATTTTGAGGCATTTCAGTCAGTTGCTCAATGT
ACCTATAACCAGACCGTTCAGCTGGATATTACGGCCTTTTTAAAGACCGTAAAGAAAAATAAGCACAAGT
TTTATCCGGCCTTTATTCACATTCTTGCCCGCCTGATGAATGCTCATCCGGAATTTCGTATGGCAATGAA
AGACGGTGAGCTGGTGATATGGGATAGTGTTCACCCTTGTTACACCGTTTTCCATGAGCAAACTGAAACG
TTTTCATCGCTCTGGAGTGAATACCACGACGATTTCCGGCAGTTTCTACACATATATTCGCAAGATGTGG
CGTGTTACGGTGAAAACCTGGCCTATTTCCCTAAAGGGTTTATTGAGAATATGTTTTTCGTCTCAGCCAA
TCCCTGGGTGAGTTTCACCAGTTTTGATTTAAACGTGGCCAATATGGACAACTTCTTCGCCCCCGTTTTC
ACCATGGGCAAATATTATACGCAAGGCGACAAGGTGCTGATGCCGCTGGCGATTCAGGTTCATCATGCCG
TTTGTGATGGCTTCCATGTCGGCAGAATGCTTAATGAATTACAACAGTACTGCGATGAGTGGCAGGGCGG
GGCGTAATTTGATATCGAGCTCGCTTGGACTCCTGTTGATAGATCCAGTAATGACCTCAGAACTCCATCT
GGATTTGTTCAGAACGCTCGGTTGCCGCCGGGCGTTTTTTATTGGTGAGAATCCAAGCACTAGTCATGAC
CAAAATCCCTTAACGTGAGTTTTCGTTCCACTGAGCGTCAGACCCCGTAGAAAAGATCAAAGGATCTTC
Features (pLannotate 1.2.2; 11 found; start..end, strand, type, name):
      1..589     +  rep_origin     ori: high-copy-number ColE1/pMB1/pBR322/pUC origin of replication
    754..840     -  terminator     rrnB T1 terminator: Escherichia coli rrnB; transcription terminator T1 from the E. coli rrnB gene
    924..1628    -  CDS            SCEI (sequence partly withheld): SCE1_YEAST - Also known as OMEGA, SECY. Experimental evidence at protein level: Swiss-Prot protein existence level 1. Mitochondrial DNA endonuclease involved in intron homing. It introduces a specific double-strand break in the DNA of the 21S rRNA gene and thus mediates the insertion of an intron, containing its own coding sequence (group I intron), into an intronless gene. Specifically recognizes and cleaves the sequence 5'-TAGGGATAACAGGGTAAT-3'. From Saccharomyces cerevisiae (strain ATCC 204508 / S288c) (Baker's yeast).
   1670..1725    -  promoter       tetR/tetA promoters: tetR; overlapping promoters for bacterial tetR and tetA
   1744..2367    +  CDS            TetR: tetracycline repressor TetR; tetR from transposon Tn10; TetR binds to the tetracycline operator tetO to inhibit transcription. This inhibition can be relieved by adding tetracycline or doxycycline.
   2389..2436    -  terminator     T7 terminator: transcription terminator for bacteriophage T7 RNA polymerase
   2459..2762    -  rep_origin     oriV (fragment): incP origin of replication
   3020..3129    +  oriT           oriT: incP origin of transfer
   3177..3279    +  promoter       cat promoter: promoter of the E. coli cat gene encoding chloramphenicol acetyltransferase
   3280..3936    +  CDS            cat: CAT_ECOLX - Experimental evidence at protein level: Swiss-Prot protein existence level 1. This enzyme is an effector of chloramphenicol resistance in bacteria. From Escherichia coli. This protein is used as a marker in many commonly used cloning vectors, such as pACYC184.
   3960..4054    +  terminator     lambda t0 terminator: transcription terminator from phage lambda
