[The description below was written by a language model from this plasmid's Addgene catalogue record and pLannotate feature annotations shown in this document.]
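Description:
DoS2 is a small (about 4.1 kb) synthetic-biology plasmid for E. coli, built on the "R+" mobilizable backbone. It is designed to displace the self-transmissible plasmid RP4 from bacterial hosts and then to remove itself. It replicates from a high-copy ColE1/pUC-type origin and is selected with chloramphenicol through a cat gene driven by its native promoter and closed by the lambda t0 terminator.

Three functional modules carry out the stated purpose. An IncP (RP4) oriT makes the plasmid mobilizable: it encodes no transfer machinery of its own, but it can be nicked and transferred by the conjugation apparatus supplied by RP4, so it spreads by exploiting its target. A fragment annotated as IncP oriV corresponds to the "RP4 inc" element named in the record. On a high-copy replicon, such a sequence would be expected to exert incompatibility by interfering with RP4 replication, leading to loss of RP4 from cells that receive DoS2.

The third module is the coding sequence for I-SceI, the yeast mitochondrial homing endonuclease with an 18-bp recognition site. It is placed under the divergent tetR/tetA promoter region, terminated by rrnB T1, and accompanied by a Tn10 tetR gene. TetR keeps the nuclease repressed until tetracycline or a related inducer is added. The record describes this as enabling self-cutting, which implies an I-SceI recognition site on the plasmid, although the feature table does not annotate one. The catalogue's Entrez gene link (CSS3) does not match the annotated SCEI coding sequence and appears to be a mismatch. The associated publication describes a predatory gene drive for controlling self-transmissible plasmids.
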