Addgene plasmid #244467: DoS2
Purpose: Containing RP4 oriT, RP4 inc and I-SceI enzyme sequence, for eliminating RP4 plasmid and self-cutting.
Depositing lab: Lingchong You. Depositing organization: Duke University. Publication: A predatory gene drive for targeted control of self-transmissible plasmids. Tsoi R, Son HI, Hamrick GS, Tang K, Bethke JH, Lu J, Maddamsetti R, You L. Sci Adv. 2025 Apr 4;11(14):eads4735. doi: 10.1126/sciadv.ads4735. Epub 2025 Apr 2. PubMed 40173243.
Backbone
  Vector backbone: R+ from A. J. Lopatkin, et al., Antibiotics as a selective driver for conjugation dynamics. Nat. Microbiol. 1, 16044 (2016)
  Vector type: Synthetic Biology
Growth in bacteria
  Bacterial resistance: Chloramphenicol, 25 μg/mL
  Growth temperature: 37°C
  Growth strain: DH5alpha
  Copy number: High Copy
Gene/Insert
  Gene/Insert name: I-SceI enzyme
  Species: Synthetic
  Insert size (bp): 708
  Entrez Gene: CSS3 (a.k.a. YOL159C)
  Promoter: tetR/tetA promoter
  Cloning method: Gibson Cloning
  Sequencing primers: 5′ cgttatcccctgattctgtggataacc
Terms and licenses: Academic/Nonprofit Terms; Industry Terms: Not Available to Industry
How to cite: DoS2 was a gift from Lingchong You (Addgene plasmid # 244467 ; http://n2t.net/addgene:244467 ; RRID:Addgene_244467)
